>Addgene plasmid #103870 | pC0054-CMV-dPspCas13b-longlinker-ADAR2DD(E488Q/T375G) | addgene full sequence | sequence record 199178 | Addgene NGS Result
CTTT
[37 nt withheld, positions 5-41]
ACCCTATCTCGGTCTATTCTTTTGATTTATAAGGGATTTTGCCGATTTCGGCCTATTGGTTAAAAAATGA
GCTGATTTAACAAAAATTTAACGCGAATTAATTCTGTGGAATGTGTGTCAGTTAGGGTGTGGAAAGTCCC
CAGGCTCCCCAGCAGGCAGAAGTATGCAAAGCATGCATCTCAATTAGTCAGCAACCAGGTGTGGAAAGTC
CCCAGGCTCCCCAGCAGGCAGAAGTATGCAAAGCATGCATCTCAATTAGTCAGCAACCATAGTCCCGCCC
CTAACTCCGCCCATCCCGCCCCTAACTCCGCCCAGTTCCGCCCATTCTCCGCCCCATGGCTGACTAATTT
TTTTTATTTATGCAGAGGCCGAGGCCGCCTCTGCCTCTGAGCTATTCCAGAAGTAGTGAGGAGGCTTTTT
TGGAGGCCTAGGCTTTTGCAAAAAGCTCCCGGGAGCTTGTATATCCATTTTCGGATCTGATCAAGAGACA
GGATGAGGATCGTTTCGCATGATTGAACAAGATGGATTGCACGCAGGTTCTCCGGCCGCTTGGGTGGAGA
GGCTATTCGGCTATGACTGGGCACAACAGACAATCGGCTGCTCTGATGCCGCCGTGTTCCGGCTGTCAGC
GCAGGGGCGCCCGGTTCTTTTTGTCAAGACCGACCTGTCCGGTGCCCTGAATGAACTGCAGGACGAGGCA
GCGCGGCTATCGTGGCTGGCCACGACGGGCGTTCCTTGCGCAGCTGTGCTCGACGTTGTCACTGAAGCGG
GAAGGGACTGGCTGCTATTGGGCGAAGTGCCGGGGCAGGATCTCCTGTCATCTCACCTTGCTCCTGCCGA
GAAAGTATCCATCATGGCTGATGCAATGCGGCGGCTGCATACGCTTGATCCGGCTACCTGCCCATTCGAC
CACCAAGCGAAACATCGCATCGAGCGAGCACGTACTCGGATGGAAGCCGGTCTTGTCGATCAGGATGATC
TGGACGAAGAGCATCAGGGGCTCGCGCCAGCCGAACTGTTCGCCAGGCTCAAGGCGCGCATGCCCGACGG
CGAGGATCTCGTCGTGACCCATGGCGATGCCTGCTTGCCGAATATCATGGTGGAAAATGGCCGCTTTTCT
GGATTCATCGACTGTGGCCGGCTGGGTGTGGCGGACCGCTATCAGGACATAGCGTTGGCTACCCGTGATA
TTGCTGAAGAGCTTGGCGGCGAATGGGCTGACCGCTTCCTCGTGCTTTACGGTATCGCCGCTCCCGATTC
GCAGCGCATCGCCTTCTATCGCCTTCTTGACGAGTTCTTCTGAGCGGGACTCTGGGGTTCGAAATGACCG
ACCAAGCGACGCCCAACCTGCCATCACGAGATTTCGATTCCACCGCCGCCTTCTATGAAAGGTTGGGCTT
CGGAATCGTTTTCCGGGACGCCGGCTGGATGATCCTCCAGCGCGGGGATCTCATGCTGGAGTTCTTCGCC
CACCCCAACTTGTTTATTGCAGCTTATAATGGTTACAAATAAAGCAATAGCATCACAAATTTCACAAATA
AAGCATTTTTTTCACTGCATTCTAGTTGTGGTTTGTCCAAACTCATCAATGTATCTTATCATGTCTGTAT
ACCGTCGACCTCTAGCTAGAGCTTGGCGTAATCATGGTCATAGCTGTTTCCTGTGTGAAATTGTTATCCG
CTCACAATTCCACACAACATACGAGCCGGAAGCATAAAGTGTAAAGCCTGGGGTGCCTAATGAGTGAGCT
AACTCACATTAATTGCGTTGCGCTCACTGCCCGCTTTCCAGTCGGGAAACCTGTCGTGCCAGCTGCATTA
ATGAATCGGCCAACGCGCGGGGAGAGGCGGTTTGCGTATTGGGCGCTCTTCCGCTTCCTCGCTCACTGAC
TCGCTGCGCTCGGTCGTTCGGCTGCGGCGAGCGGTATCAGCTCACTCAAAGGCGGTAATACGGTTATCCA
CAGAATCAGGGGATAACGCAGGAAAGAACATGTGAGCAAAAGGCCAGCAAAAGGCCAGGAACCGTAAAAA
GGCCGCGTTGCTGGCGTTTTTCCATAGGCTCCGCCCCCCTGACGAGCATCACAAAAATCGACGCTCAAGT
CAGAGGTGGCGAAACCCGACAGGACTATAAAGATACCAGGCGTTTCCCCCTGGAAGCTCCCTCGTGCGCT
CTCCTGTTCCGACCCTGCCGCTTACCGGATACCTGTCCGCCTTTCTCCCTTCGGGAAGCGTGGCGCTTTC
TCATAGCTCACGCTGTAGGTATCTCAGTTCGGTGTAGGTCGTTCGCTCCAAGCTGGGCTGTGTGCACGAA
CCCCCCGTTCAGCCCGACCGCTGCGCCTTATCCGGTAACTATCGTCTTGAGTCCAACCCGGTAAGACACG
ACTTATCGCCACTGGCAGCAGCCACTGGTAACAGGATTAGCAGAGCGAGGTATGTAGGCGGTGCTACAGA
GTTCTTGAAGTGGTGGCCTAACTACGGCTACACTAGAAGAACAGTATTTGGTATCTGCGCTCTGCTGAAG
CCAGTTACCTTCGGAAAAAGAGTTGGTAGCTCTTGATCCGGCAAACAAACCACCGCTGGTAGCGGTGGTT
TTTTTGTTTGCAAGCAGCAGATTACGCGCAGAAAAAAAGGATCTCAAGAAGATCCTTTGATCTTTTCTAC
GGGGTCTGACGCTCAGTGGAACGAAAACTCACGTTAAGGGATTTTGGTCATGAGATTATCAAAAAGGATC
TTCACCTAGATCCTTTTAAATTAAAAATGAAGTTTTAAATCAATCTAAAGTATATATGAGTAAACTTGGT
CTGACAGTTACCAATGCTTAATCAGTGAGGCACCTATCTCAGCGATCTGTCTATTTCGTTCATCCATAGT
TGCCTGACTCCCCGTCGTGTAGATAACTACGATACGGGAGGGCTTACCATCTGGCCCCAGTGCTGCAATG
ATACCGCGAGACCCACGCTCACCGGCTCCAGATTTATCAGCAATAAACCAGCCAGCCGGAAGGGCCGAGC
GCAGAAGTGGTCCTGCAACTTTATCCGCCTCCATCCAGTCTATTAATTGTTGCCGGGAAGCTAGAGTAAG
TAGTTCGCCAGTTAATAGTTTGCGCAACGTTGTTGCCATTGCTACAGGCATCGTGGTGTCACGCTCGTCG
TTTGGTATGGCTTCATTCAGCTCCGGTTCCCAACGATCAAGGCGAGTTACATGATCCCCCATGTTGTGCA
AAAAAGCGGTTAGCTCCTTCGGTCCTCCGATCGTTGTCAGAAGTAAGTTGGCCGCAGTGTTATCACTCAT
GGTTATGGCAGCACTGCATAATTCTCTTACTGTCATGCCATCCGTAAGATGCTTTTCTGTGACTGGTGAG
TACTCAACCAAGTCATTCTGAGAATAGTGTATGCGGCGACCGAGTTGCTCTTGCCCGGCGTCAATACGGG
ATAATACCGCGCCACATAGCAGAACTTTAAAAGTGCTCATCATTGGAAAACGTTCTTCGGGGCGAAAACT
CTCAAGGATCTTACCGCTGTTGAGATCCAGTTCGATGTAACCCACTCGTGCACCCAACTGATCTTCAGCA
TCTTTTACTTTCACCAGCGTTTCTGGGTGAGCAAAAACAGGAAGGCAAAATGCCGCAAAAAAGGGAATAA
GGGCGACACGGAAATGTTGAATACTCATACTCTTCCTTTTTCAATATTATTGAAGCATTTATCAGGGTTA
TTGTCTCATGAGCGGATACATATTTGAATGTATTTAGAAAAATAAACAAATAGGGGTTCCGCGCACATTT
CCCCGAAAAGTGCCACCTGACGTCGACGGATCGGGAGATCTCCCGATCCCCTATGGTGCACTCTCAGTAC
AATCTGCTCTGATGCCGCATAGTTAAGCCAGTATCTGCTCCCTGCTTGTGTGTTGGAGGTCGCTGAGTAG
TGCGCGAGCAAAATTTAAGCTACAACAAGGCAAGGCTTGACCGACAATTGCATGAAGAATCTGCTTAGGG
TTAGGCGTTTTGCGCTGCTTCGCGATGTACGGGCCAGATATACGCGTTGACATTGATTATTGACTAGTTA
TTAATAGTAATCAATTACGGGGTCATTAGTTCATAGCCCATATATGGAGTTCCGCGTTACATAACTTACG
GTAAATGGCCCGCCTGGCTGACCGCCCAACGACCCCCGCCCATTGACGTCAATAATGACGTATGTTCCCA
TAGTAACGCCAATAGGGACTTTCCATTGACGTCAATGGGTGGAGTATTTACGGTAAACTGCCCACTTGGC
AGTACATCAAGTGTATCATATGCCAAGTACGCCCCCTATTGACGTCAATGACGGTAAATGGCCCGCCTGG
CATTATGCCCAGTACATGACCTTATGGGACTTTCCTACTTGGCAGTACATCTACGTATTAGTCATCGCTA
TTACCATGGTGATGCGGTTTTGGCAGTACATCAATGGGCGTGGATAGCGGTTTGACTCACGGGGATTTCC
AAGTCTCCACCCCATTGACGTCAATGGGAGTTTGTTTTGGCACCAAAATCAACGGGACTTTCCAAAATGT
CGTAACAACTCCGCCCCATTGACGCAAATGGGCGGTAGGCGTGTACGGTGGGAGGTCTATATAAGCAGAG
CTCTCTGGCTAACTAGAGAACCCACTGCTTACTGGCTTATCGAAATTAATACGACTCACTATAGGGAGAC
CCAAGCTGGCTAGCGTTTAAACTTAAGCTTGCCACCATGAACATCCCCGCTCTGGTGGAAAACCAGAAGA
AGTACTTTGGCACCTACAGCGTGATGGCCATGCTGAACGCTCAGACCGTGCTGGACCACATCCAGAAGGT
GGCCGATATTGAGGGCGAGCAGAACGAGAACAACGAGAATCTGTGGTTTCACCCCGTGATGAGCCACCTG
TACAACGCCAAGAACGGCTACGACAAGCAGCCCGAGAAAACCATGTTCATCATCGAGCGGCTGCAGAGCT
ACTTCCCATTCCTGAAGATCATGGCCGAGAACCAGAGAGAGTACAGCAACGGCAAGTACAAGCAGAACCG
CGTGGAAGTGAACAGCAACGACATCTTCGAGGTGCTGAAGCGCGCCTTCGGCGTGCTGAAGATGTACAGG
GACCTGACCAACGCATACAAGACCTACGAGGAAAAGCTGAACGACGGCTGCGAGTTCCTGACCAGCACAG
AGCAACCTCTGAGCGGCATGATCAACAACTACTACACAGTGGCCCTGCGGAACATGAACGAGAGATACGG
CTACAAGACAGAGGACCTGGCCTTCATCCAGGACAAGCGGTTCAAGTTCGTGAAGGACGCCTACGGCAAG
AAAAAGTCCCAAGTGAATACCGGATTCTTCCTGAGCCTGCAGGACTACAACGGCGACACACAGAAGAAGC
TGCACCTGAGCGGAGTGGGAATCGCCCTGCTGATCTGCCTGTTCCTGGACAAGCAGTACATCAACATCTT
TCTGAGCAGGCTGCCCATCTTCTCCAGCTACAATGCCCAGAGCGAGGAACGGCGGATCATCATCAGATCC
TTCGGCATCAACAGCATCAAGCTGCCCAAGGACCGGATCCACAGCGAGAAGTCCAACAAGAGCGTGGCCA
TGGATATGCTCAACGAAGTGAAGCGGTGCCCCGACGAGCTGTTCACAACACTGTCTGCCGAGAAGCAGTC
CCGGTTCAGAATCATCAGCGACGACCACAATGAAGTGCTGATGAAGCGGAGCAGCGACAGATTCGTGCCT
CTGCTGCTGCAGTATATCGATTACGGCAAGCTGTTCGACCACATCAGGTTCCACGTGAACATGGGCAAGC
TGAGATACCTGCTGAAGGCCGACAAGACCTGCATCGACGGCCAGACCAGAGTCAGAGTGATCGAGCAGCC
CCTGAACGGCTTCGGCAGACTGGAAGAGGCCGAGACAATGCGGAAGCAAGAGAACGGCACCTTCGGCAAC
AGCGGCATCCGGATCAGAGACTTCGAGAACATGAAGCGGGACGACGCCAATCCTGCCAACTATCCCTACA
TCGTGGACACCTACACACACTACATCCTGGAAAACAACAAGGTCGAGATGTTTATCAACGACAAAGAGGA
CAGCGCCCCACTGCTGCCCGTGATCGAGGATGATAGATACGTGGTCAAGACAATCCCCAGCTGCCGGATG
AGCACCCTGGAAATTCCAGCCATGGCCTTCCACATGTTTCTGTTCGGCAGCAAGAAAACCGAGAAGCTGA
TCGTGGACGTGCACAACCGGTACAAGAGACTGTTCCAGGCCATGCAGAAAGAAGAAGTGACCGCCGAGAA
TATCGCCAGCTTCGGAATCGCCGAGAGCGACCTGCCTCAGAAGATCCTGGATCTGATCAGCGGCAATGCC
CACGGCAAGGATGTGGACGCCTTCATCAGACTGACCGTGGACGACATGCTGACCGACACCGAGCGGAGAA
TCAAGAGATTCAAGGACGACCGGAAGTCCATTCGGAGCGCCGACAACAAGATGGGAAAGAGAGGCTTCAA
GCAGATCTCCACAGGCAAGCTGGCCGACTTCCTGGCCAAGGACATCGTGCTGTTTCAGCCCAGCGTGAAC
GATGGCGAGAACAAGATCACCGGCCTGAACTACCGGATCATGCAGAGCGCCATTGCCGTGTACGATAGCG
GCGACGATTACGAGGCCAAGCAGCAGTTCAAGCTGATGTTCGAGAAGGCCCGGCTGATCGGCAAGGGCAC
AACAGAGCCTCATCCATTTCTGTACAAGGTGTTCGCCCGCAGCATCCCCGCCAATGCCGTCGAGTTCTAC
GAGCGCTACCTGATCGAGCGGAAGTTCTACCTGACCGGCCTGTCCAACGAGATCAAGAAAGGCAACAGAG
TGGATGTGCCCTTCATCCGGCGGGACCAGAACAAGTGGAAAACACCCGCCATGAAGACCCTGGGCAGAAT
CTACAGCGAGGATCTGCCCGTGGAACTGCCCAGACAGATGTTCGACAATGAGATCAAGTCCCACCTGAAG
TCCCTGCCACAGATGGAAGGCATCGACTTCAACAATGCCAACGTGACCTATCTGATCGCCGAGTACATGA
AGAGAGTGCTGGACGACGACTTCCAGACCTTCTACCAGTGGAACCGCAACTACCGGTACATGGACATGCT
TAAGGGCGAGTACGACAGAAAGGGCTCCCTGCAGCACTGCTTCACCAGCGTGGAAGAGAGAGAAGGCCTC
TGGAAAGAGCGGGCCTCCAGAACAGAGCGGTACAGAAAGCAGGCCAGCAACAAGATCCGCAGCAACCGGC
AGATGAGAAACGCCAGCAGCGAAGAGATCGAGACAATCCTGGATAAGCGGCTGAGCAACAGCCGGAACGA
GTACCAGAAAAGCGAGAAAGTGATCCGGCGCTACAGAGTGCAGGATGCCCTGCTGTTTCTGCTGGCCAAA
AAGACCCTGACCGAACTGGCCGATTTCGACGGCGAGAGGTTCAAACTGAAAGAAATCATGCCCGACGCCG
AGAAGGGAATCCTGAGCGAGATCATGCCCATGAGCTTCACCTTCGAGAAAGGCGGCAAGAAGTACACCAT
CACCAGCGAGGGCATGAAGCTGAAGAACTACGGCGACTTCTTTGTGCTGGCTAGCGACAAGAGGATCGGC
AACCTGCTGGAACTCGTGGGCAGCGACATCGTGTCCAAAGAGGATATCATGGAAGAGTTCAACAAATACG
ACCAGTGCAGGCCCGAGATCAGCTCCATCGTGTTCAACCTGGAAAAGTGGGCCTTCGACACATACCCCGA
GCTGTCTGCCAGAGTGGACCGGGAAGAGAAGGTGGACTTCAAGAGCATCCTGAAAATCCTGCTGAACAAC
AAGAACATCAACAAAGAGCAGAGCGACATCCTGCGGAAGATCCGGAACGCCTTCGATGCAAACAATTACC
CCGACAAAGGCGTGGTGGAAATCAAGGCCCTGCCTGAGATCGCCATGAGCATCAAGAAGGCCTTTGGGGA
GTACGCCATCATGAAGGGAAGCCTGCAGCTGCCTCCACTTGAAAGACTGACACTGGGATCCGGAGGAGGT
GGAAGCCAGCTGCATTTACCGCAGGTTTTAGCTGACGCTGTCTCACGCCTGGTCCTGGGTAAGTTTGGTG
ACCTGACCGACAACTTCTCCTCCCCTCACGCTCGCAGAAAAGTGCTGGCTGGAGTCGTCATGACAACAGG
CACAGATGTTAAAGATGCCAAGGTGATAAGTGTTTCTACAGGAGGCAAATGTATTAATGGTGAATACATG
AGTGATCGTGGCCTTGCATTAAATGACTGCCATGCAGAAATAATATCTCGGAGATCCTTGCTCAGATTTC
TTTATACACAACTTGAGCTTTACTTAAATAACAAAGATGATCAAAAAAGATCCATCTTTCAGAAATCAGA
GCGAGGGGGGTTTAGGCTGAAGGAGAATGTCCAGTTTCATCTGTACATCAGCACCTCTCCCTGTGGAGAT
GCCAGAATCTTCTCACCACATGAGCCAATCCTGGAAGAACCAGCAGATAGACACCCAAATCGTAAAGCAA
GAGGACAGCTACGGACCAAAATAGAGTCTGGTCAGGGGACGATTCCAGTGCGCTCCAATGCGAGCATCCA
AACGTGGGACGGGGTGCTGCAAGGGGAGCGGCTGCTCACCATGTCCTGCAGTGACAAGATTGCACGCTGG
AACGTGGTGGGCATCCAGGGATCACTGCTCAGCATTTTCGTGGAGCCCATTTACTTCTCGAGCATCATCC
TGGGCAGCCTTTACCACGGGGACCACCTTTCCAGGGCCATGTACCAGCGGATCTCCAACATAGAGGACCT
GCCACCTCTCTACACCCTCAACAAGCCTTTGCTCAGTGGCATCAGCAATGCAGAAGCACGGCAGCCAGGG
AAGGCCCCCAACTTCAGTGTCAACTGGACGGTAGGCGACTCCGCTATTGAGGTCATCAACGCCACGACTG
GGAAGGATGAGCTGGGCCGCGCGTCCCGCCTGTGTAAGCACGCGTTGTACTGTCGCTGGATGCGTGTGCA
CGGCAAGGTTCCCTCCCACTTACTACGCTCCAAGATTACCAAGCCCAACGTGTACCATGAGTCCAAGCTG
GCGGCAAAGGAGTACCAGGCCGCCAAGGCGCGTCTGTTCACAGCCTTCATCAAGGCGGGGCTGGGGGCCT
GGGTGGAGAAGTCCACCGAGCAGGACCAGTTCTCACTCACGTAAGCGGCCGCTCGAGCCTAGAGGGCCCG
TTTAAACCCGCTGATCAGCCTCGACTGTGCCTTCTAGTTGCCAGCCATCTGTTGTTTGCCCCTCCCCCGT
GCCTTCCTTGACCCTGGAAGGTGCCACTCCCACTGTCCTTTCCTAATAAAATGAGGAAATTGCATCGCAT
TGTCTGAGTAGGTGTCATTCTATTCTGGGGGGTGGGGTGGGGCAGGACAGCAAGGGGGAGGATTGGGAAG
ACAATAGCAGGCATGCTGGGGATGCGGTGGGCTCTATGGCTTCTGAGGCGGAAAGAACCAGCTGGGGCTC
TAGGGGGTATCCCC
[124 nt withheld, positions 9576-9699]
C
[91 nt withheld, positions 9701-9791]
A
[49 nt withheld, positions 9793-9841]
CCTTTGACGTTGGAGTCCACGTT
Features (pLannotate 1.2.2; 20 found; start..end, strand, type, name):
    154..483     +  promoter       SV40 promoter: SV40 enhancer and early promoter
    550..1341    +  CDS            neo: KKA2_KLEPN - Also known as kan, nptII. Experimental evidence at protein level: Swiss-Prot protein existence level 1. Resistance to kanamycin, neomycin, paromomycin, ribostamycin, butirosin and gentamicin B. From Klebsiella pneumoniae.
   1365..1523    +  CDS            ble (fragment): BLE_KLEPN - Experimental evidence at protein level: Swiss-Prot protein existence level 1. Binding protein with a strong affinity to the bleomycin family of antibiotics. Binds to CL990; an antimitotic-antibiotic compound. From Klebsiella pneumoniae.
   1518..1639    +  polyA_signal   SV40 poly(A) signal: SV40 polyadenylation signal
   1712..1728    -  protein_bind   lac operator: The lac repressor binds to the lac operator to inhibit transcription in E. coli. This inhibition can be relieved by adding lactose or isopropyl-β-D-thiogalactopyranoside (IPTG). lac repressor encoded by lacI
   1736..1766    -  promoter       lac promoter: promoter for the E. coli lac operon
   1781..1802    -  protein_bind   CAP binding site: CAP binding activates transcription in the presence of cAMP. E. coli catabolite activator protein
   1815..1907    -  CDS            lacI (fragment): lac repressor; lacI; The lac repressor binds to the lac operator to inhibit transcription in E. coli. This inhibition can be relieved by adding lactose or isopropyl-β-D-thiogalactopyranoside (IPTG).
   2090..2678    -  rep_origin     ori: high-copy-number ColE1/pMB1/pBR322/pUC origin of replication
   2849..3709    -  CDS            AmpR: β-lactamase; bla; confers resistance to ampicillin, carbenicillin, and related antibiotics
   3710..3814    -  promoter       AmpR promoter: bla
   3873..3925    -  misc_feature   bom (fragment): basis of mobility region from pBR322
   4080..4459    +  enhancer       CMV enhancer: human cytomegalovirus immediate early enhancer
   4460..4663    +  promoter       CMV promoter: human cytomegalovirus (CMV) immediate early promoter
   4659..4692    +  LTR            5' LTR (truncated) (fragment): truncated 5' long terminal repeat (LTR) from HIV-1
   4708..4726    +  promoter       T7 promoter: promoter for bacteriophage T7 RNA polymerase
   8092..9252    +  CDS            Adarb1 (fragment): RED1_RAT - Also known as Red1. Experimental evidence at protein level: Swiss-Prot protein existence level 1. Catalyzes the hydrolytic deamination of adenosine to inosine in double-stranded RNA (dsRNA) referred to as A-to-I RNA editing. This may affect gene expression and function in a number of ways that include mRNA translation by changing codons and hence the amino acid sequence of proteins; pre-mRNA splicing by altering splice site recognition sequences; RNA stability by changing sequences involved in nuclease recognition; genetic stability in the case of RNA virus genomes by changing seque
   9306..9530    +  polyA_signal   bGH poly(A) signal: bovine growth hormone polyadenylation signal
   9534..9555    +  promoter       SV40 promoter (fragment): SV40 enhancer and early promoter
   9576..140     +  rep_origin     f1 ori (across the origin) (sequence partly withheld): f1 bacteriophage origin of replication; arrow indicates direction of (+) strand synthesis
