[The description below was written by a language model from this plasmid's Addgene catalogue record and pLannotate feature annotations shown in this document.]
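Description:
pC0054-CMV-dPspCas13b-longlinker-ADAR2DD(E488Q/T375G) is a pcDNA3.1-based mammalian expression plasmid of roughly 9.85 kb that encodes a programmable RNA adenosine deaminase. It is propagated in E. coli as a high-copy plasmid through a ColE1/pUC-type origin with ampicillin selection (AmpR). The backbone also carries an f1 origin and an SV40 promoter-driven neomycin phosphotransferase cassette with an SV40 polyadenylation signal, which can support G418 selection in mammalian cells.

The payload is a single fusion open reading frame driven by the CMV immediate-early enhancer and promoter and terminated by the bGH polyadenylation signal. A T7 promoter lies just upstream of the coding region. The N-terminal part is Cas13b from Prevotella sp. P5-125, with H133A and H1058A substitutions that abolish its RNase activity, so the protein retains guide-directed RNA binding without cleaving the target. An HIV nuclear export signal follows its C terminus. A GSGGGGS linker then joins it to the human ADAR2 (ADARB1) deaminase domain, residues 276–702. The automated annotation does not label the Cas13b segment, and it matches the deaminase region to the rat orthologue, although the catalogue gives the source as human.

The deaminase carries E488Q together with T375G. According to the record, T375G raises specificity at the cost of slightly reduced activity. Repository sequencing also found a P691S substitution that is not thought to affect function. The plasmid serves as the high-specificity version of the dPspCas13b-ADAR2DD fusions for Cas13-directed A-to-I RNA editing in mammalian cells. The annotation shows no guide RNA cassette, so the guide would presumably be supplied separately.
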