Addgene plasmid #103870: pC0054-CMV-dPspCas13b-longlinker-ADAR2DD(E488Q/T375G)
Purpose: High specificity version of dPspCas13b-ADAR2DD(E488Q) fusions. T375G mutation in the ADAR deaminase domain confers increased specificity with slightly reduced activity.
Depositing lab: Feng Zhang. Depositing organization: Broad Institute. Publication: RNA editing with CRISPR-Cas13. Cox DBT, Gootenberg JS, Abudayyeh OO, Franklin B, Kellner MJ, Joung J, Zhang F. Science. 2017 Oct 25. pii: eaaq0180. doi: 10.1126/science.aaq0180. PubMed 29070703.
Backbone
  Vector backbone: pcDNA3.1
  Backbone size w/o insert (bp): 5428
  Total vector size (bp): 9846
  Vector type: Mammalian Expression, CRISPR
Growth in bacteria
  Bacterial resistance: Ampicillin, 100 μg/mL
  Growth temperature: 37°C
  Growth strain: DH5alpha
  Copy number: High Copy
Gene/Insert 1
  Gene/Insert name: PspCas13b
  Species: Prevotella sp. P5-125
  Insert size (bp): 3270
  Mutation: Changed histidne 133 to alanine and histidine 1058 to alanine to remove RNAse activity.
  GenBank ID: WP_044065294
  Tag / fusion protein: HIV NES (C terminal on insert)
Gene/Insert 2
  Gene/Insert name: huADAR2DD (alt name: human ADAR2 deaminase domain)
  Species: H. sapiens (human)
  Insert size (bp): 1158
  Mutation: Only the deaminase domain (AA 276-702 are expressed). Glutamate 488 is mutated to glutamine. Threonine 375 is mutated to glycine to enhance specificity of deaminase reaction.
  Entrez Gene: ADARB1 (a.k.a. ADAR2, DRABA2, DRADA2, NEDHYMS, RED1)
  Tag / fusion protein: GSGGGGS (N terminal on insert)
Terms and licenses: Academic/Nonprofit Terms; Industry Terms: Not Available to Industry
Depositor comments: Benchling link: https://benchling.com/s/seq-lWXqpjFVHeqkLlHVFZ4t Addgene's quality control sequencing finds an additional P691S amino acid residue substitution, but this residue substitution is not thought to affect plasmid function.
How to cite: pC0054-CMV-dPspCas13b-longlinker-ADAR2DD(E488Q/T375G) was a gift from Feng Zhang (Addgene plasmid # 103870 ; http://n2t.net/addgene:103870 ; RRID:Addgene_103870)
